Addgene plasmid #14166: pAG413GPD-ccdB-ECFP
Purpose: (Empty Backbone)
Depositing lab: Susan Lindquist. Depositing organization: Whitehead Institute for Biomedical Research. Publication: A suite of Gateway cloning vectors for high-throughput genetic analysis in Saccharomyces cerevisiae. Alberti S, Gitler AD, Lindquist S. Yeast. 2007 Oct . 24(10):913-9. 10.1002/yea.1502 PubMed 17583893.
Backbone
  Vector backbone: pRS413
  Vector type: Yeast Expression ; Gateway Destination
  Selectable markers: HIS3
Growth in bacteria
  Bacterial resistance: Chloramphenicol and Ampicillin, 25 & 100 μg/mL
  Growth temperature: 37°C
  Growth strain: ccdB Survival
  Growth instructions: DB3.1, ccdB Survival
  Copy number: Unknown
Gene/Insert
  Gene/Insert name: None
  Tag / fusion protein: ECFP (C terminal on backbone)
  Cloning method: Gateway Cloning
  Sequencing primers: 5′ GPDPro_F
Terms and licenses: Academic/Nonprofit Terms; Industry Terms: Not Available to Industry
Depositor comments: Type of plasmid: CEN. This plasmid contains the Gateway technology from Invitrogen; Invitrogen requires purchasing of Gateway Clonase for carrying out the Gateway recombinational cloning reaction http://www.invitrogen.com Please note that the full plasmid sequence is provided as a reference only, and may not match the exact sequence of the plasmid.
How to cite: pAG413GPD-ccdB-ECFP was a gift from Susan Lindquist (Addgene plasmid # 14166 ; http://n2t.net/addgene:14166 ; RRID:Addgene_14166)
