[The description below was written by a language model from this plasmid's Addgene catalogue record and pLannotate feature annotations shown in this document.]
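Description:
pAG413GPD-ccdB-ECFP is an empty Gateway destination vector for protein expression in Saccharomyces cerevisiae, built on the pRS413 yeast–E. coli shuttle backbone. It is a centromeric plasmid: a CEN6/ARS element provides stable, low-copy maintenance in yeast, and the HIS3 gene with its own promoter allows selection by histidine prototrophy in his3 auxotrophic strains. In E. coli it replicates from a ColE1/pUC-type origin and carries ampicillin resistance. An f1 origin, flanking T3 and T7 promoters, and lac/lacZα remnants are carried over from the pBluescript-derived backbone.

The expression unit consists of the strong constitutive GPD (TDH3, glyceraldehyde-3-phosphate dehydrogenase) promoter, a Gateway cassette, an ECFP coding sequence and the CYC1 terminator. The cassette is bounded by attR1 and attR2 sites and contains a chloramphenicol resistance gene and the ccdB toxin gene. In an LR Clonase reaction with an entry clone, the attR-flanked cassette is exchanged for the gene of interest. Loss of ccdB then serves as counterselection, since unrecombined vector kills standard E. coli strains. For this reason the empty vector must be propagated in a ccdB-tolerant host, with chloramphenicol and ampicillin together maintaining the cassette. Because ECFP lies immediately downstream of attR2, an in-frame open reading frame lacking a stop codon is expressed as a C-terminal cyan fluorescent fusion.

The plasmid belongs to a suite of yeast Gateway vectors designed for high-throughput genetic analysis, and it suits constitutive expression and live-cell localisation of tagged proteins. The depositor notes that the full sequence is given for reference only and may not match the plasmid exactly.
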