Features (pLannotate 1.2.2; 30 found; start..end, strand, type, name):
     70..573     -  misc_feature   CEN/ARS: S. cerevisiae CEN6 centromere fused to an autonomously replicating sequence
    610..714     +  promoter       AmpR promoter: bla
    715..1575    +  CDS            AmpR: β-lactamase; bla; confers resistance to ampicillin, carbenicillin, and related antibiotics
   1746..2334    +  rep_origin     ori: high-copy-number ColE1/pMB1/pBR322/pUC origin of replication
   2517..2609    +  CDS            lacI (fragment): lac repressor; lacI; The lac repressor binds to the lac operator to inhibit transcription in E. coli. This inhibition can be relieved by adding lactose or isopropyl-β-D-thiogalactopyranoside (IPTG).
   2622..2643    +  protein_bind   CAP binding site: CAP binding activates transcription in the presence of cAMP. E. coli catabolite activator protein
   2658..2688    +  promoter       lac promoter: promoter for the E. coli lac operon
   2696..2712    +  protein_bind   lac operator: The lac repressor binds to the lac operator to inhibit transcription in E. coli. This inhibition can be relieved by adding lactose or isopropyl-β-D-thiogalactopyranoside (IPTG). lac repressor encoded by lacI
   2757..2775    +  promoter       T3 promoter: promoter for bacteriophage T3 RNA polymerase
   2804..3448    +  promoter       GAP promoter: S. cerevisiae TDH3; promoter for glyceraldehyde-3-phosphate dehydrogenase
   3454..3474    +  misc_feature   MCS (fragment): pBluescript multiple cloning site
   3478..3602    +  protein_bind   attR1: mutant version of attR; recombination site for the Gateway® LR reaction LR Clonase™
   3627..3657    +  promoter       lac UV5 promoter: E. coli lac promoter with an "up" mutation
   3681..3710    +  promoter       cat promoter (fragment): promoter of the E. coli cat gene encoding chloramphenicol acetyltransferase
   3711..4370    +  CDS            CmR: chloramphenicol acetyltransferase; cat; confers resistance to chloramphenicol
   4552..4710    +  CDS            ccdA (fragment): CCDA_ECO57 - Also known as H, letA. Experimental evidence at protein level: Swiss-Prot protein existence level 1. Antitoxin component of a type II toxin-antitoxin (TA) system which inhibits the post-segregational killing (PSK) of plasmid-free cells, also referred to as a plasmid addiction system. Binds to and blocks the activity of CcdB; will also remove bound CcdB protein from the CcdB-GyrA complex by forming a CcdA-CcdB complex, a process termed rejuvenation. Functions as a transcriptional corepressor for the ccdAB operon, repression also requires CcdB (By similarity). From Escherichia coli
   4715..5017    +  CDS            ccdB: CCDB_ECOLI - Also known as G, letB, letD. Experimental evidence at protein level: Swiss-Prot protein existence level 1. Toxic component of a type II toxin-antitoxin (TA) system, functioning in plasmid maintainence. Responsible for the post- segregational killing (PSK) of plasmid-free cells, also referred to as a plasmid addiction system. Half-life of over 2 hours. Cell killing by CcdB is accompanied by filamentation, defects in chromosome and plasmid segregation, defects in cell division, formation of anucleate cells, decreased DNA synthesis and plasmid loss. Interferes with the activity of DN
   5061..5185    -  protein_bind   attR2: mutant version of attR; recombination site for the Gateway® LR reaction LR Clonase™
   5189..5216    +  misc_feature   MCS (fragment): pBluescript multiple cloning site
   5217..5933    +  CDS            ECFP: ECFP is a basic (constitutively fluorescent) cyan fluorescent protein published in 1996, derived from Aequorea victoria. It has low acid sensitivity.
   5952..6199    +  terminator     CYC1 terminator: S. cerevisiae CYC1; transcription terminator for CYC1
   6218..6236    -  promoter       T7 promoter: promoter for bacteriophage T7 RNA polymerase
   6244..6399    +  CDS            lacZα (fragment): LacZα fragment of β-galactosidase; lacZ fragment
   6407..6862    +  rep_origin     f1 ori (sequence partly withheld): f1 bacteriophage origin of replication; arrow indicates direction of (+) strand synthesis
   6863..6914    -  misc_feature   bom (fragment): basis of mobility region from pBR322
   7122..7781    -  CDS            HIS3: imidazoleglycerol-phosphate dehydratase, required for histidine biosynthesis; S. cerevisiae HIS3; yeast auxotrophic marker
   7782..7968    -  promoter       HIS3 promoter: S. cerevisiae HIS3
   8018..8098    +  CDS            MRM1 (fragment): MRM1_YEAST - Also known as PET56 From Saccharomyces cerevisiae (strain ATCC 204508 / S288c) (Baker's yeast).
   8099..8148    -  misc_feature   bom (fragment): basis of mobility region from pBR322
   8250..1       -  CDS            rop (fragment) (across the origin): Rop protein, which maintains plasmids at low copy number; rop
>Addgene plasmid #14166 | pAG413GPD-ccdB-ECFP | depositor full sequence | sequence record 7829 | Author sequence
GACGAAAGGGCCTCGTGATACGCCTATTTTTATAGGTTAATGTCATGATAATAATGGTTTCTTAGGACGG
ATCGCTTGCCTGTAACTTACACGCGCCTCGTATCTTTTAATGATGGAATAATTTGGGAATTTACTCTGTG
TTTATTTATTTTTATGTTTTGTATTTGGATTTTAGAAAGTAAATAAAGAAGGTAGAAGAGTTACGGAATG
AAGAAAAAAAAATAAACAAAGGTTTAAAAAATTTCAACAAAAAGCGTACTTTACATATATATTTATTAGA
CAAGAAAAGCAGATTAAATAGATATACATTCGATTAACGATAAGTAAAATGTAAAATCACAGGATTTTCG
TGTGTGGTCTTCTACACAGACAAGATGAAACAATTCGGCATTAATACCTGAGAGCAGGAAGAGCAAGATA
AAAGGTAGTATTTGTTGGCGATCCCCCTAGAGTCTTTTACATCTTCGGAAAACAAAAACTATTTTTTCTT
TAATTTCTTTTTTTACTTTCTATTTTTAATTTATATATTTATATTAAAAAATTTAAATTATAATTATTTT
TATAGCACGTGATGAAAAGGACCCAGGTGGCACTTTTCGGGGAAATGTGCGCGGAACCCCTATTTGTTTA
TTTTTCTAAATACATTCAAATATGTATCCGCTCATGAGACAATAACCCTGATAAATGCTTCAATAATATT
GAAAAAGGAAGAGTATGAGTATTCAACATTTCCGTGTCGCCCTTATTCCCTTTTTTGCGGCATTTTGCCT
TCCTGTTTTTGCTCACCCAGAAACGCTGGTGAAAGTAAAAGATGCTGAAGATCAGTTGGGTGCACGAGTG
GGTTACATCGAACTGGATCTCAACAGCGGTAAGATCCTTGAGAGTTTTCGCCCCGAAGAACGTTTTCCAA
TGATGAGCACTTTTAAAGTTCTGCTATGTGGCGCGGTATTATCCCGTATTGACGCCGGGCAAGAGCAACT
CGGTCGCCGCATACACTATTCTCAGAATGACTTGGTTGAGTACTCACCAGTCACAGAAAAGCATCTTACG
GATGGCATGACAGTAAGAGAATTATGCAGTGCTGCCATAACCATGAGTGATAACACTGCGGCCAACTTAC
TTCTGACAACGATCGGAGGACCGAAGGAGCTAACCGCTTTTTTGCACAACATGGGGGATCATGTAACTCG
CCTTGATCGTTGGGAACCGGAGCTGAATGAAGCCATACCAAACGACGAGCGTGACACCACGATGCCTGTA
GCAATGGCAACAACGTTGCGCAAACTATTAACTGGCGAACTACTTACTCTAGCTTCCCGGCAACAATTAA
TAGACTGGATGGAGGCGGATAAAGTTGCAGGACCACTTCTGCGCTCGGCCCTTCCGGCTGGCTGGTTTAT
TGCTGATAAATCTGGAGCCGGTGAGCGTGGGTCTCGCGGTATCATTGCAGCACTGGGGCCAGATGGTAAG
CCCTCCCGTATCGTAGTTATCTACACGACGGGGAGTCAGGCAACTATGGATGAACGAAATAGACAGATCG
CTGAGATAGGTGCCTCACTGATTAAGCATTGGTAACTGTCAGACCAAGTTTACTCATATATACTTTAGAT
TGATTTAAAACTTCATTTTTAATTTAAAAGGATCTAGGTGAAGATCCTTTTTGATAATCTCATGACCAAA
ATCCCTTAACGTGAGTTTTCGTTCCACTGAGCGTCAGACCCCGTAGAAAAGATCAAAGGATCTTCTTGAG
ATCCTTTTTTTCTGCGCGTAATCTGCTGCTTGCAAACAAAAAAACCACCGCTACCAGCGGTGGTTTGTTT
GCCGGATCAAGAGCTACCAACTCTTTTTCCGAAGGTAACTGGCTTCAGCAGAGCGCAGATACCAAATACT
GTCCTTCTAGTGTAGCCGTAGTTAGGCCACCACTTCAAGAACTCTGTAGCACCGCCTACATACCTCGCTC
TGCTAATCCTGTTACCAGTGGCTGCTGCCAGTGGCGATAAGTCGTGTCTTACCGGGTTGGACTCAAGACG
ATAGTTACCGGATAAGGCGCAGCGGTCGGGCTGAACGGGGGGTTCGTGCACACAGCCCAGCTTGGAGCGA
ACGACCTACACCGAACTGAGATACCTACAGCGTGAGCTATGAGAAAGCGCCACGCTTCCCGAAGGGAGAA
AGGCGGACAGGTATCCGGTAAGCGGCAGGGTCGGAACAGGAGAGCGCACGAGGGAGCTTCCAGGGGGAAA
CGCCTGGTATCTTTATAGTCCTGTCGGGTTTCGCCACCTCTGACTTGAGCGTCGATTTTTGTGATGCTCG
TCAGGGGGGCGGAGCCTATGGAAAAACGCCAGCAACGCGGCCTTTTTACGGTTCCTGGCCTTTTGCTGGC
CTTTTGCTCACATGTTCTTTCCTGCGTTATCCCCTGATTCTGTGGATAACCGTATTACCGCCTTTGAGTG
AGCTGATACCGCTCGCCGCAGCCGAACGACCGAGCGCAGCGAGTCAGTGAGCGAGGAAGCGGAAGAGCGC
CCAATACGCAAACCGCCTCTCCCCGCGCGTTGGCCGATTCATTAATGCAGCTGGCACGACAGGTTTCCCG
ACTGGAAAGCGGGCAGTGAGCGCAACGCAATTAATGTGAGTTACCTCACTCATTAGGCACCCCAGGCTTT
ACACTTTATGCTTCCGGCTCCTATGTTGTGTGGAATTGTGAGCGGATAACAATTTCACACAGGAAACAGC
TATGACCATGATTACGCCAAGCGCGCAATTAACCCTCACTAAAGGGAACAAAAGCTGGAGCTCTTCGAGT
TTATCATTATCAATACTCGCCATTTCAAAGAATACGTAAATAATTAATAGTAGTGATTTTCCTAACTTTA
TTTAGTCAAAAAATTAGCCTTTTAATTCTGCTGTAACCCGTACATGCCCAAAATAGGGGGCGGGTTACAC
AGAATATATAACACCGAAGGTGCCTGGGTGAACAGGTTTATTCCTGGCATCCACTAAATATAATGGAGCC
CGCTTTTTAAGCTGGCATCCAGAAAAAAAAAGAATCCCAGCACCAAAATATTGTTTTCTTCACCAACCAT
CAGTTCATAGGTCCATTCTCTTAGCGCAACTACAGAGAACAGGGGCACAAACAGGCAAAAAACGGGCACA
ACCTCAATGGAGTGATGCAACCTGCCTGGAGTAAATGATGACACAAGGCAATTGACCCACGCATGTATCT
ATCTCATTTTCTTACACCTTCTATTACCTTCTGCTCTCTCTGATTTGGAAAAAGCTGAAAAAAAAGGTTG
AAACCAGTTCCCTGAAATTATTCCCCTACTTGACTAATAAGTATATAAAGACGGTAGGTATTGATTGTAA
TTCTGTAAATCTATTTCTTAAACTTCTTAAATTCTACTTTTATAGTTAGTCTTTTTTTTAGTTTTAAAAC
ACCAGAACTTAGTTTCGACGGATTCTAGAACTAGTGGATCCCCCATCACAAGTTTGTACAAAAAAGCTGA
ACGAGAAACGTAAAATGATATAAATATCAATATATTAAATTAGATTTTGCATAAAAAACAGACTACATAA
TACTGTAAAACACAACATATCCAGTCACTATGGCGGCCGCATTAGGCACCCCAGGCTTTACACTTTATGC
TTCCGGCTCGTATAATGTGTGGATTTTGAGTTAGGATCCGTCGAGATTTTCAGGAGCTAAGGAAGCTAAA
ATGGAGAAAAAAATCACTGGATATACCACCGTTGATATATCCCAATGGCATCGTAAAGAACATTTTGAGG
CATTTCAGTCAGTTGCTCAATGTACCTATAACCAGACCGTTCAGCTGGATATTACGGCCTTTTTAAAGAC
CGTAAAGAAAAATAAGCACAAGTTTTATCCGGCCTTTATTCACATTCTTGCCCGCCTGATGAATGCTCAT
CCGGAATTCCGTATGGCAATGAAAGACGGTGAGCTGGTGATATGGGATAGTGTTCACCCTTGTTACACCG
TTTTCCATGAGCAAACTGAAACGTTTTCATCGCTCTGGAGTGAATACCACGACGATTTCCGGCAGTTTCT
ACACATATATTCGCAAGATGTGGCGTGTTACGGTGAAAACCTGGCCTATTTCCCTAAAGGGTTTATTGAG
AATATGTTTTTCGTCTCAGCCAATCCCTGGGTGAGTTTCACCAGTTTTGATTTAAACGTGGCCAATATGG
ACAACTTCTTCGCCCCCGTTTTCACCATGGGCAAATATTATACGCAAGGCGACAAGGTGCTGATGCCGCT
GGCGATTCAGGTTCATCATGCCGTCTGTGATGGCTTCCATGTCGGCAGAATGCTTAATGAATTACAACAG
TACTGCGATGAGTGGCAGGGCGGGGCGTAAACGCCGCGTGGATCCGGCTTACTAAAAGCCAGATAACAGT
ATGCGTATTTGCGCGCTGATTTTTGCGGTATAAGAATATATACTGATATGTATACCCGAAGTATGTCAAA
AAGAGGTATGCTATGAAGCAGCGTATTACAGTGACAGTTGACAGCGACAGCTATCAGTTGCTCAAGGCAT
ATATGATGTCAATATCTCCGGTCTGGTAAGCACAACCATGCAGAATGAAGCCCGTCGTCTGCGTGCCGAA
CGCTGGAAAGCGGAAAATCAGGAAGGGATGGCTGAGGTCGCCCGGTTTATTGAAATGAACGGCTCTTTTG
CTGACGAGAACAGGGGCTGGTGAAATGCAGTTTAAGGTTTACACCTATAAAAGAGAGAGCCGTTATCGTC
TGTTTGTGGATGTACAGAGTGATATTATTGACACGCCCGGGCGACGGATGGTGATCCCCCTGGCCAGTGC
ACGTCTGCTGTCAGATAAAGTCTCCCGTGAACTTTACCCGGTGGTGCATATCGGGGATGAAAGCTGGCGC
ATGATGACCACCGATATGGCCAGTGTGCCGGTCTCCGTTATCGGGGAAGAAGTGGCTGATCTCAGCCACC
GCGAAAATGACATCAAAAACGCCATTAACCTGATGTTCTGGGGAATATAAATGTCAGGCTCCCTTATACA
CAGCCAGTCTGCAGGTCGACCATAGTGACTGGATATGTTGTGTTTTACAGTATTATGTAGTCTGTTTTTT
ATGCAAAATCTAATTTAATATATTGATATTTATATCATTTTACGTTTCTCGTTCAGCTTTCTTGTACAAA
GTGGTGATGGGCTGCAGGAATTCGATATCAAGCTTAATGGTGAGCAAGGGCGAGGAGCTGTTCACCGGGG
TGGTGCCCATCCTGGTCGAGCTGGACGGCGACGTAAACGGCCACAAGTTCAGCGTGTCCGGCGAGGGCGA
GGGCGATGCCACCTACGGCAAGCTGACCCTGAAGTTCATCTGCACCACCGGCAAGCTGCCCGTGCCCTGG
CCCACCCTCGTGACCACCCTGACCTGGGGCGTGCAGTGCTTCAGCCGCTACCCCGACCACATGAAGCAGC
ACGACTTCTTCAAGTCCGCCATGCCCGAAGGCTACGTCCAGGAGCGCACCATCTTCTTCAAGGACGACGG
CAACTACAAGACCCGCGCCGAGGTGAAGTTCGAGGGCGACACCCTGGTGAACCGCATCGAGCTGAAGGGC
ATCGACTTCAAGGAGGACGGCAACATCCTGGGGCACAAGCTGGAGTACAACTACATCAGCCACAACGTCT
ATATCACCGCCGACAAGCAGAAGAACGGCATCAAGGCCAACTTCAAGATCCGCCACAACATCGAGGACGG
CAGCGTGCAGCTCGCCGACCACTACCAGCAGAACACCCCCATCGGCGACGGCCCCGTGCTGCTGCCCGAC
AACCACTACCTGAGCACCCAGTCCGCCCTGAGCAAAGACCCCAACGAGAAGCGCGATCACATGGTCCTGC
TGGAGTTCGTGACCGCCGCCGGGATCACTCTCGGCATGGACGAGCTGTACAAGCTGTACAAGTAACTCGA
GTCATGTAATTAGTTATGTCACGCTTACATTCACGCCCTCCCCCCACATCCGCTCTAACCGAAAAGGAAG
GAGTTAGACAACCTGAAGTCTAGGTCCCTATTTATTTTTTTATAGTTATGTTAGTATTAAGAACGTTATT
TATATTTCAAATTTTTCTTTTTTTTCTGTACAGACGCGTGTACGCATGTAACATTATACTGAAAACCTTG
CTTGAGAAGGTTTTGGGACGCTCGAAGGCTTTAATTTGCGGCCGGTACCCAATTCGCCCTATAGTGAGTC
GTATTACGCGCGCTCACTGGCCGTCGTTTTACAACGTCGTGACTGGGAAAACCCTGGCGTTACCCAACTT
AATCGCCTTGCAGCACATCCCCCTTTCGCCAGCTGGCGTAATAGCGAAGAGGCCCGCACCGATCGCCCTT
CCCAACAGTTGCGCAGCCTGAATGGCGAATGGCGCG
[124 nt withheld, positions 6407-6530]
C
[91 nt withheld, positions 6532-6622]
A
[49 nt withheld, positions 6624-6672]
CCTTTGACGTTGGAGTCCACGTTCTTT
[37 nt withheld, positions 6700-6736]
ACCCTATCTCGGTCTATTCTTTTGATTTATAAGGGATTTTGCCGATTTCGGCCTATTGGTTAAAAAATGA
GCTGATTTAACAAAAATTTAACGCGAATTTTAACAAAATATTAACGTTTACAATTTCCTGATGCGGTATT
TTCTCCTTACGCATCTGTGCGGTATTTCACACCGCATAGATCCGTCGAGTTCAAGAGAAAAAAAAAGAAA
AAGCAAAAAGAAAAAAGGAAAGCGCGCCTCGTTCAGAATGACACGTATAGAATGATGCATTACCTTGTCA
TCTTCAGTATCATACTGTTCGTATACATACTTACTGACATTCATAGGTATACATATATACACATGTATAT
ATATCGTATGCTGCAGCTTTAAATAATCGGTGTCACTACATAAGAACACCTTTGGTGGAGGGAACATCGT
TGGTACCATTGGGCGAGGTGGCTTCTCTTATGGCAACCGCAAGAGCCTTGAACGCACTCTCACTACGGTG
ATGATCATTCTTGCCTCGCAGACAATCAACGTGGAGGGTAATTCTGCTAGCCTCTGCAAAGCTTTCAAGA
AAATGCGGGATCATCTCGCAAGAGAGATCTCCTACTTTCTCCCTTTGCAAACCAAGTTCGACAACTGCGT
ACGGCCTGTTCGAAAGATCTACCACCGCTCTGGAAAGTGCCTCATCCAAAGGCGCAAATCCTGATCCAAA
CCTTTTTACTCCACGCGCCAGTAGGGCCTCTTTAAAAGCTTGACCGAGAGCAATCCCGCAGTCTTCAGTG
GTGTGATGGTCGTCTATGTGTAAGTCACCAATGCACTCAACGATTAGCGACCAGCCGGAATGCTTGGCCA
GAGCATGTATCATATGGTCCAGAAACCCTATACCTGTGTGGACGTTAATCACTTGCGATTGTGTGGCCTG
TTCTGCTACTGCTTCTGCCTCTTTTTCTGGGAAGATCGAGTGCTCTATCGCTAGGGGACCACCCTTTAAA
GAGATCGCAATCTGAATCTTGGTTTCATTTGTAATACGCTTTACTAGGGCTTTCTGCTCTGTCATCTTTG
CCTTCGTTTATCTTGCCTGCTCATTTTTTAGTATATTCTTCGAAGAAATCACATTACTTTATATAATGTA
TAATTCATTATGTGATAATGCCAATCGCTAAGAAAAAAAAAGAGTCATCCGCTAGGGGAAAAAAAAAAAT
GAAAATCATTACCGAGGCATAAAAAAATATAGAGTGTACTAGAGGAGGCCAAGAGTAATAGAAAAAGAAA
ATTGCGGGAAAGGACTGTGTTATGACTTCCCTGACTAATGCCGTGTTCAAACGATACCTGGCAGTGACTC
CTAGCGCTCACCAAGCTCTTAAAACGGGAATTTATGGTGCACTCTCAGTACAATCTGCTCTGATGCCGCA
TAGTTAAGCCAGCCCCGACACCCGCCAACACGCGCTGACGCGCCCTGACGGGCTTGTCTGCTCCCGGCAT
CCGCTTACAGACAAGCTGTGACCGTCTCCGGGAGCTGCATGTGTCAGAGGTTTTCACCGTCATCACCGAA
ACGCGCGA
