>Addgene plasmid #14166 | pAG413GPD-ccdB-ECFP | addgene partial sequence | sequence record 20463 | 14166 with pRS_marker
TTTTAAGAGCTTGGTGAGCGCTAGGAGTCACTGCCAGGTATCGTTTGAACACGGCATTAGTCAGGGAAGT
CATAACACAGTCCTTTCCCGCAATTTTCTTTTTCTATTACTCTTGGCCTCCTCTAGTACACTCTATATTT
TTTTATGCCTCGGTAATGATTTTCATTTTTTTTTTTCCACCTAGCGGATGACTCTTTTTTTTTCTTAGCG
ATTGGCATTATCACATAATGAATTATACATTATATAAAGTAATGTGATTTCTTCGAAGAATATACTAAAA
AATGAGCAGGCAAGATAAACGAAGGCAAAGATGACAGAGCAGAAAGCCCTAGTAAAGCGTATTACAAATG
AAACCAAGATTCAGATTGCGATCTCTTTAAAGGGTGGTCCCCTAGCGATAGAGCACTCGATCTTCCCAGA
AAAAGAGGCAGAAGCAGTAGCAGAACAGGCCACACAATCGCAAGTGATTAACGTCCACACAGGTATAGGG
TTTCTGGACCATATGATACATGCTCTGGCCAAGCATTCCGGCTGGTCGCTAATCGTTGAGTGCATTGGTG
ACTTACACATAGACGACCATCACACCACTGAAGACTGCGGGATTGCTCTCGGTCAAGCTTTTAAAGAGGC
CCTAGGGGCCGTGCGTGGAGTAAAAAGGTTTGGATCAGGATTTGCGCCTTTGGATGAGGCACTTTC
