>Addgene plasmid #14166 | pAG413GPD-ccdB-ECFP | addgene partial sequence | sequence record 20464 | 14166 with GW5
TAAAGTGTAAAGCCTGGGGGGTGGCCTAATGCGGCCGCCATAGTGACTGGATATGTTGTGTTTTACAGTA
TTATGTAGTCTGTTTTTTATGCAAAATCTAATTTAATATATTGATATTTATATCATTTTACGTTTCTCGT
TCAGCTTTTTTGTACAAACTTGTGATGGGGGATCCACTAGTTCTAGAATCCGTCGAAACTAAGTTCTGGT
GTTTTAAAACTAAAAAAAAGACTAACTATAAAAGTAGAATTTAAGAAGTTTAAGAAATAGATTTACAGAA
TTACAATCAATACCTACCGTCTTTATATACTTATTAGTCAAGTAGGGGAATAATTTCAGGGAACTGGTTT
CAACCTTTTTTTTCAGCTTTTTCCAAATCAGAGAGAGCAGAAGGTAATAGAAGGTGTAAGAAAATGAGAT
AGATACATGCGTGGGTCAATTGCCTTGTGTCATCATTTACTCCAGGCAGGTTGCATCACTCCATTGAGGT
TGTGCCCGTTTTTTGCCTGTTTGTGCCCCTGTTCTCTGTAGTTGCGCTAAGAGAATGGACCTATGAACTG
ATGGTTGGTGAAGAAAACAATATTTTGGTGCTGGGATTCTTTTTTTTTCTGGATGCCAGCTTAAAAAGCG
GGCTCCATTATATTTATTGGATGCCAGGAATAAACTGTTCACCCAGACACCTACGATGTTATATATT
