>Addgene plasmid #14166 | pAG413GPD-ccdB-ECFP | addgene partial sequence | sequence record 20465 | 14166 with GW3
GTGGCTGATCTCAGCCACCGCGAAAATGACATCAAAAACGCCATTAACCTGATGTTCTGGGGAATATAAA
TGTCAGGCTCCCTTATACACAGCCAGTCTGCAGGTCGACCATAGTGACTGGATATGTTGTGTTTTACAGT
ATTATGTAGTCTGTTTTTTATGCAAAATCTAATTTAATATATTGATATTTATATCATTTTACGTTTCTCG
TTCAGCTTTCTTGTACAAAGTGGTGATGGGCTGCAGGAATTCGATATCAAGCTTAATGGTGAGCAAGGGC
GAGGAGCTGTTCACCGGGGTGGTGCCCATCCTGGTCGAGCTGGACGGCGACGTAAACGGCCACAAGTTCA
GCGTGTCCGGCGAGGGCGAGGGCGATGCCACCTACGGCAAGCTGACCCTGAAGTTCATCTGCACCACCGG
CAAGCTGCCCGTGCCCTGGCCCACCCTCGTGACCACCCTGACCTGGGGCGTGCAGTGCTTCAGCCGCTAC
CCCGACCACATGAAGCAGCACGACTTCTTCAAGTCCGCCATGCCCGAAGGCTACGTCCAGGAGCGCACCA
TCTTCTTCAAGGACGACGGCAACTACAAGACCCGCGCCGAGGTGAAGTTCGAGGG
